Addgene plasmid #198821: pJR035
Purpose: For tissue specific RNA-seq
Depositing lab: Paul Sternberg. Depositing organization: California Institute of Technology. Publication: A cGAL-UAS bipartite expression toolkit for Caenorhabditis elegans sensory neurons. Nava S, Palma W, Wan X, Oh JY, Gharib S, Wang H, Revanna JS, Tan M, Zhang M, Liu J, Chen CH, Lee JS, Perry B, Sternberg PW. Proc Natl Acad Sci U S A. 2023 Dec 19;120(51):e2221680120. doi: 10.1073/pnas.2221680120. Epub 2023 Dec 14. PubMed 38096407.
Backbone
  Vector backbone: pPD117.01
  Backbone manufacturer: Fire Lab C. elegans Vector Kit
  Vector type: Worm Expression
Growth in bacteria
  Bacterial resistance: Ampicillin, 100 μg/mL
  Growth temperature: 37°C
  Growth strain: DH5alpha
  Copy number: High Copy
Gene/Insert
  Gene/Insert name: 15xUAS::rpl-22HA-SL2-mKate::let-858 3'UTR
  Species: C. elegans (nematode)
  Insert size (bp): 2096
  Cloning method: Gibson Cloning
Terms and licenses: Academic/Nonprofit Terms; Industry Terms: Not Available to Industry
How to cite: pJR035 was a gift from Paul Sternberg (Addgene plasmid # 198821 ; http://n2t.net/addgene:198821 ; RRID:Addgene_198821)
