[The description below was written by a language model from this plasmid's Addgene catalogue record and pLannotate feature annotations shown in this document.]
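Description:
pJR035 is a C. elegans expression plasmid built by Gibson cloning on the pPD117.01 backbone from the Fire Lab vector kit. It is propagated in E. coli as a high-copy plasmid through a ColE1/pUC-type origin and selected with ampicillin via the bla gene and its own promoter. Remnants of pUC-style cloning sequence (a lacI fragment, CAP binding site, lac promoter and operator, and a piece of the multiple cloning site) are also annotated but play no role in worm expression.

The payload is a roughly 2.1 kb UAS effector cassette for the cGAL-UAS bipartite expression system. Three tandem 5X UAS blocks give fifteen Gal4-binding sites, so transcription depends on a cGAL driver supplied separately under a tissue- or cell-specific promoter. The feature table does not annotate a minimal promoter between the UAS array and the coding region, and the record does not name one. The first coding sequence is the C. elegans large-subunit ribosomal protein rpl-22 fused at its C-terminus to a 3xHA epitope tag. It is followed by an SL2 trans-splicing spacer that makes the transcript operon-like, so that a second, independently translated red fluorescent protein marks the expressing cells. The catalogue calls this reporter mKate, whereas the automated annotation labels it as the related Entacmaea quadricolor-derived protein mNeptune. The let-858 3'UTR listed in the insert name ends the cassette, although it is not annotated.

The stated purpose is tissue-specific RNA-seq. HA-tagged RPL-22 incorporated into ribosomes only in driver-expressing cells would allow immunopurification of ribosome-associated mRNA from those cells, with the fluorescence confirming the expression pattern.
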