Features (pLannotate 1.2.2; 14 found; start..end, strand, type, name):
     36..130     +  protein_bind   5X UAS: five tandem copies of the "ScaI site" 17-mer CGGAGTACTGTCCTCCG, an upstream activating sequence (UAS) that efficiently binds yeast Gal4 (Webster et al., 1988; Pfeiffer et al., 2010) GAL4
    169..263     +  protein_bind   5X UAS: five tandem copies of the "ScaI site" 17-mer CGGAGTACTGTCCTCCG, an upstream activating sequence (UAS) that efficiently binds yeast Gal4 (Webster et al., 1988; Pfeiffer et al., 2010) GAL4
    302..396     +  protein_bind   5X UAS: five tandem copies of the "ScaI site" 17-mer CGGAGTACTGTCCTCCG, an upstream activating sequence (UAS) that efficiently binds yeast Gal4 (Webster et al., 1988; Pfeiffer et al., 2010) GAL4
    719..736     -  misc_feature   MCS (fragment): pUC18/19 multiple cloning site
    847..1236    +  CDS            rpl-22: RL22_CAEEL - Experimental evidence at protein level: Swiss-Prot protein existence level 1. From Caenorhabditis elegans.
   1243..1332    +  CDS            3xHA: three tandem HA epitope tags
   1610..2458    +  CDS            mNeptune: mNeptune is a basic (constitutively fluorescent) far red fluorescent protein published in 2009, derived from Entacmaea quadricolor. It is reported to be a rapidly-maturing monomer with moderate acid sensitivity.
   2981..3085    +  promoter       AmpR promoter: bla
   3086..3946    +  CDS            AmpR: β-lactamase; bla; confers resistance to ampicillin, carbenicillin, and related antibiotics
   4117..4705    +  rep_origin     ori: high-copy-number ColE1/pMB1/pBR322/pUC origin of replication
   4888..4980    +  CDS            lacI (fragment): lac repressor; lacI; The lac repressor binds to the lac operator to inhibit transcription in E. coli. This inhibition can be relieved by adding lactose or isopropyl-β-D-thiogalactopyranoside (IPTG).
   4993..5014    +  protein_bind   CAP binding site: CAP binding activates transcription in the presence of cAMP. E. coli catabolite activator protein
   5029..5059    +  promoter       lac promoter: promoter for the E. coli lac operon
   5067..5083    +  protein_bind   lac operator: The lac repressor binds to the lac operator to inhibit transcription in E. coli. This inhibition can be relieved by adding lactose or isopropyl-β-D-thiogalactopyranoside (IPTG). lac repressor encoded by lacI
>Addgene plasmid #198821 | pJR035 | addgene full sequence | sequence record 391688 | Addgene NGS Result
AAGCTTGCTAGCCCATGATTACGCCAAGCTACGGGCGGAGTACTGTCCTCCGAGCGGAGTACTGTCCTCC
GAGCGGAGTACTGTCCTCCGAGCGGAGTACTGTCCTCCGAGCGGAGTACTGTCCTCCGAGCGGAGACTCC
CTAGCCCATGATTACGCCAAGCTACGGGCGGAGTACTGTCCTCCGAGCGGAGTACTGTCCTCCGAGCGGA
GTACTGTCCTCCGAGCGGAGTACTGTCCTCCGAGCGGAGTACTGTCCTCCGAGCGGAGACTCCCTAGCCC
ATGATTACGCCAAGCTACGGGCGGAGTACTGTCCTCCGAGCGGAGTACTGTCCTCCGAGCGGAGTACTGT
CCTCCGAGCGGAGTACTGTCCTCCGAGCGGAGTACTGTCCTCCGAGCGGAGACTCCCTAGGGGCGGCCGC
ACTGACTGGGCCGGCCAAAAATGCATAAGGTTTTGCTGGCACTGTTCTTTATCTTTCTGGCACCAGCATC
CGCACTGGCAGTCTCCGAACCGGCCTGCAGGTCGATTTTTTGCAAATTACGAGCGTTGTAGGGGGCGGAG
CGATAGGTCCTATAGGTTTTGGTATATCATCATTCATTCATTCATTGGTACATTCATTTACCCACCTTCC
TCTTTCTGAGCTTCTCTGGAGTTCTGTGCTTCCTTTTTCCCTTATCTTTATACTGTAATTTTTAACTTTC
AGGCATTGATTGGCGCGCCTCTAGAGGATCCCCGGGATTGGCCAAAGGACCCAAAGGTATGTTTCGAATG
ATACTAACATAACATAGAACATTTTCAGGAGGACCCTTGGCTAGCGTCGACGGTACCGGTGCGATCGCTA
GCAAAAATGGTCCCAAAGCCACACGCCAAGTCGGCCAAGAAGGCTCTTCGCAAGAAGAAGGTGCACCTCA
AGTTCAACGTTGAGTGCAAGAACCCAGTTGAGGATGGAATTCTCAGAATCGAAGATCTTGAAGCCTTCTT
GAACGAGAAGATCAAGGTCAATGGAAAGACCGGACATTTGGCCGCTAACAACGTCAAGGTCGAGGTCGCC
AAGTCCAAGGTCTCAGTCGTCTCCGAGGTCCCATTCTCGAAGAGATACCTCAAGTACCTTACCAAGAAGT
ACCTCAAGAGAAACTCCCTCCGTGATTGGCTCCGTGTGGTCGCTGTCAACAAGAACACCTACGAGGTCAG
ATACTTCCACATCAACGACGGAGAGGACGCAGGAAGCGACCACGAGGAATTCTACCCATACGATGTTCCT
GACTATGCGGGCTATCCCTATGACGTCCCGGACTATGCAGGATCCTATCCATATGACGTTCCAGATTACG
CTGCTCAGTAGCCTGCAGGTTTTGAATTCGCTGTCTCATCCTACTTTCACCTAGTTAACTGCTTGTCTTA
AAATCTATGCTTCTCTTTAGTATCTAAAATTTTCCTAGAAGCTTACAAGTATATAAATGGTCTCTTCTCA
ATAAAGGTTGTATATTTATTCATCTTATTGAATCTGCCATTTCCTCGTTTTTGCGAGTTTATATACCTTC
CAATTTTCTTTCTATTGTATTTTCAACTTCTAATTTTAATTCAGGGAAACTGCTGTACCGGTAGAAAAAA
TGGTCTCCGAGCTCATTAAAGAAAACATGCATATGAAGCTCTACATGGAGGGAACCGTCAACAACCACCA
CTTCAAGTGCACCTCCGAGGGAGAGGGAAAGCCATACGAGGGAACCCAAACCATGCGTATCAAGGCCGTC
GAGGGAGGACCACTCCCATTCGCCTTCGACATCCTCGCCACCTCCTTCATGTACGGATCCAAGGTAAGTT
TAAACATATATATACTAACTAACCCTGATTATTTAAATTTTCAGACCTTCATCAACCACACCCAAGGAAT
CCCAGACTTCTTCAAGCAATCCTTCCCAGAGGGATTCACCTGGGAGCGTGTCACCACCTACGAGGACGGA
GGAGTCCTCACCGCCACCCAAGACACCTCCCTCCAAGACGGATGCCTCATCTACAACGTCAAGGTAAGTT
TAAACAGTTCGGTACTAACTAACCATACATATTTAAATTTTCAGATCCGTGGAGTCAACTTCCCATCCAA
CGGACCAGTCATGCAAAAGAAGACCCTCGGATGGGAGGCCTCCACCGAGACCCTCTACCCAGCCGACGGA
GGACTTGAGGGACGTGCCGACATGGCCCTCAAGCTCGTCGGAGGAGGACACCTCATCTGCAACCTCAAGG
TAAGTTTAAACATGATTTTACTAACTAACTAATCTGATTTAAATTTTCAGACCACCTACCGTTCCAAGAA
GCCAGCCAAGAACCTCAAGATGCCAGGAGTCTACTACGTCGACCGTCGTCTTGAGCGTATCAAGGAGGCC
GACAAGGAGACCTACGTCGAGCAACACGAGGTCGCCGTCGCCCGTTACTGCGACCTCCCATCCAAGCTCG
GACACCGTTAATTCGCTAGCCGGCCATACAAGTAATCCGGATGATCGACGCCAACGTCGTTGAATTTTCA
AATTTTAAATACTGAATATTTGTTTTTTTTCCTATTATTTATTTATTCTCTTTGTGTTTTTTTTCTTGCT
TTCTAAAAAATTAATTCAATCCAAATCTAAACATTTTTTTTTCTCTTTCCGTCTCCCAATTCGTATTCCG
CTCCTCTCATCTGAACACAATGTGCAAGTTTATTTATCTTCTCGCTTTCATTTCATTAGGACGTGGGGGG
AATTGGTGGAAGGGGGAAACACACAAAAGGATGATGGAAATGAAATAAGGACACACAATATGCAACAACA
TTCAATTCAGAAATATGGAGGAAGGTTTAAAAGAAAACATAAAAATATATAGAGGAGGAAGGAAAACTAG
TAAAAAATAAGCAAAGAAATTAGGCGAACGATGAGAATTGTCCTCGCTTGGGCCCAAAAGGCCTTTTTTT
TTTGGCGCCGACGTCAGGTGGCACTTTTCGGGGAAATGTGCGCGGAACCCCTATTTGTTTATTTTTCTAA
ATACATTCAAATATGTATCCGCTCATGAGACAATAACCCTGATAAATGCTTCAATAATATTGAAAAAGGA
AGAGTATGAGTATTCAACATTTCCGTGTCGCCCTTATTCCCTTTTTTGCGGCATTTTGCCTTCCTGTTTT
TGCTCACCCAGAAACGCTGGTGAAAGTAAAAGATGCTGAAGATCAGTTGGGTGCACGAGTGGGTTACATC
GAACTGGATCTCAACAGCGGTAAGATCCTTGAGAGTTTTCGCCCCGAAGAACGTTTTCCAATGATGAGCA
CTTTTAAAGTTCTGCTATGTGGCGCGGTATTATCCCGTATTGACGCCGGGCAAGAGCAACTCGGTCGCCG
CATACACTATTCTCAGAATGACTTGGTTGAGTACTCACCAGTCACAGAAAAGCATCTTACGGATGGCATG
ACAGTAAGAGAATTATGCAGTGCTGCCATAACCATGAGTGATAACACTGCGGCCAACTTACTTCTGACAA
CGATCGGAGGACCGAAGGAGCTAACCGCTTTTTTGCACAACATGGGGGATCATGTAACTCGCCTTGATCG
TTGGGAACCGGAGCTGAATGAAGCCATACCAAACGACGAGCGTGACACCACGATGCCTGTAGCAATGGCA
ACAACGTTGCGCAAACTATTAACTGGCGAACTACTTACTCTAGCTTCCCGGCAACAATTAATAGACTGGA
TGGAGGCGGATAAAGTTGCAGGACCACTTCTGCGCTCGGCCCTTCCGGCTGGCTGGTTTATTGCTGATAA
ATCTGGAGCCGGTGAGCGTGGGTCTCGCGGTATCATTGCAGCACTGGGGCCAGATGGTAAGCCCTCCCGT
ATCGTAGTTATCTACACGACGGGGAGTCAGGCAACTATGGATGAACGAAATAGACAGATCGCTGAGATAG
GTGCCTCACTGATTAAGCATTGGTAACTGTCAGACCAAGTTTACTCATATATACTTTAGATTGATTTAAA
ACTTCATTTTTAATTTAAAAGGATCTAGGTGAAGATCCTTTTTGATAATCTCATGACCAAAATCCCTTAA
CGTGAGTTTTCGTTCCACTGAGCGTCAGACCCCGTAGAAAAGATCAAAGGATCTTCTTGAGATCCTTTTT
TTCTGCGCGTAATCTGCTGCTTGCAAACAAAAAAACCACCGCTACCAGCGGTGGTTTGTTTGCCGGATCA
AGAGCTACCAACTCTTTTTCCGAAGGTAACTGGCTTCAGCAGAGCGCAGATACCAAATACTGTTCTTCTA
GTGTAGCCGTAGTTAGGCCACCACTTCAAGAACTCTGTAGCACCGCCTACATACCTCGCTCTGCTAATCC
TGTTACCAGTGGCTGCTGCCAGTGGCGATAAGTCGTGTCTTACCGGGTTGGACTCAAGACGATAGTTACC
GGATAAGGCGCAGCGGTCGGGCTGAACGGGGGGTTCGTGCACACAGCCCAGCTTGGAGCGAACGACCTAC
ACCGAACTGAGATACCTACAGCGTGAGCTATGAGAAAGCGCCACGCTTCCCGAAGGGAGAAAGGCGGACA
GGTATCCGGTAAGCGGCAGGGTCGGAACAGGAGAGCGCACGAGGGAGCTTCCAGGGGGAAACGCCTGGTA
TCTTTATAGTCCTGTCGGGTTTCGCCACCTCTGACTTGAGCGTCGATTTTTGTGATGCTCGTCAGGGGGG
CGGAGCCTATGGAAAAACGCCAGCAACGCGGCCTTTTTACGGTTCCTGGCCTTTTGCTGGCCTTTTGCTC
ACATGTTCTTTCCTGCGTTATCCCCTGATTCTGTGGATAACCGTATTACCGCCTTTGAGTGAGCTGATAC
CGCTCGCCGCAGCCGAACGACCGAGCGCAGCGAGTCAGTGAGCGAGGAAGCGGAAGAGCGCCCAATACGC
AAACCGCCTCTCCCCGCGCGTTGGCCGATTCATTAATGCAGCTGGCACGACAGGTTTCCCGACTGGAAAG
CGGGCAGTGAGCGCAACGCAATTAATGTGAGTTAGCTCACTCATTAGGCACCCCAGGCTTTACACTTTAT
GCTTCCGGCTCGTATGTTGTGTGGAATTGTGAGCGGATAACAATTTCACACAGGAAACAGCTATGACCAT
GATTACGCCAAGCTGTAAGTTTAAACATGATCTTACTAACTAACTATTCTCATTTAAATTTTCAGAGCTT
AAAAATGGCTGAAATCACTCACAACGATGGATACGCTAACAACTTGGAAATGAAAT
